>Addgene plasmid #218587 | pKS1461 | addgene full sequence | sequence record 431881 | Addgene NGS Result
ACTGGCCGATAATTGCAGACGAACGCACCCATGAACCACACGGTTAGTCCAAAAGGGGCAGTTCAGATTC
CAGATGCGGGAATTAGCTTGCTGCCACCCTCACCTCACTAACGCTGCGGTGTGCGGATACTTCATGCTAT
TTATAGACGCGCGTGTCGGAATCAGCACGCGCAAGAACCAAATGGGAAAATCGGAATGGGTCCAGAACTG
CTTTGAGTGCTGGCTATTGGCGTCTGATTTCCGTTTTGGGAATCCTTTGCCGCGCGCCCCTCTCAAAACT
CCGCACAAGTCCCAGAAAGCGGGAAAGAAATAAAACGCCACCAAAAAAAAAAAAATAAAAGCCAATCCTC
GAAGCGTGGGTGGTAGGCCCTGGATTATCCCGTACAAGTATTTCTCAGGAGTAAAAAAACCGTTTGTTTT
GGAATTTCCCATTTCGCGGCCACCTACGCCGCTATCTTTGCAACAACTATCTGCGATAACTCAGCAAATT
TTGCATATTCGTGTTGCAGTATTGCGATAATGGGAGTCTTACTTCCAACATAACGGCAGAAAGAAATGTG
AGAAAATTTTGCATCCTTTGCCTCCGTTCAAGTATATAAAGTCGGCATGCTTGATAATCTTTCTTTCCAT
CCTACATTGTTCTAATTATTCTTATTCTCCTTTATTCTTTCCTAACATACCAAGAAATTAATCTTCTGTC
ATTCGCTTAAACACTATATCAATAAAGATCTATGTCATTACCGTTCTTAACTTCTGCACCGGGAAAGGTT
ATTATTTTTGGTGAACACTCTGCTGTGTACAACAAGCCTGCCGTCGCTGCTAGTGTGTCTGCGTTGAGAA
CCTACCTGCTAATAAGCGAGTCATCTGCACCAGATACTATTGAATTGGACTTCCCGGACATTAGCTTTAA
TCATAAGTGGTCCATCAATGATTTCAATGCCATCACCGAGGATCAAGTAAACTCCCAAAAATTGGCCAAG
GCTCAACAAGCCACCGATGGCTTGTCTCAGGAACTCGTTAGTCTTTTGGATCCGTTGTTAGCTCAACTAT
CCGAATCCTTCCACTACCATGCAGCGTTTTGTTTCCTGTATATGTTTGTTTGCCTATGCCCCCATGCCAA
GAATATTAAGTTTTCTTTAAAGTCTACTTTACCCATCGGTGCTGGGTTGGGCTCAAGCGCCTCTATTTCT
GTATCACTGGCCTTAGCTATGGCCTACTTGGGGGGGTTAATAGGATCTAATGACTTGGAAAAGCTGTCAG
AAAACGATAAGCATATAGTGAATCAATGGGCCTTCATAGGTGAAAAGTGTATTCACGGTACCCCTTCAGG
AATAGATAACGCTGTGGCCACTTATGGTAATGCCCTGCTATTTGAAAAAGACTCACATAATGGAACAATA
AACACAAACAATTTTAAGTTCTTAGATGATTTCCCAGCCATTCCAATGATCCTAACCTATACTAGAATTC
CAAGGTCTACAAAAGATCTTGTTGCTCGCGTTCGTGTGTTGGTCACCGAGAAATTTCCTGAAGTTATGAA
GCCAATTCTAGATGCCATGGGTGAATGTGCCCTACAAGGCTTAGAGATCATGACTAAGTTAAGTAAATGT
AAAGGCACCGATGACGAGGCTGTAGAAACTAATAATGAACTGTATGAACAACTATTGGAATTGATAAGAA
TAAATCATGGACTGCTTGTCTCAATCGGTGTTTCTCATCCTGGATTAGAACTTATTAAAAATCTGAGCGA
TGATTTGAGAATTGGCTCCACAAAACTTACCGGTGCTGGTGGCGGCGGTTGCTCTTTGACTTTGTTACGA
AGAGACATTACTCAAGAGCAAATTGACAGCTTCAAAAAGAAATTGCAAGATGATTTTAGTTACGAGACAT
TTGAAACAGACTTGGGTGGGACTGGCTGCTGTTTGTTAAGCGCAAAAAATTTGAATAAAGATCTTAAAAT
CAAATCCCTAGTATTCCAATTATTTGAAAATAAAACTACCACAAAGCAACAAATTGACGATCTATTATTG
CCAGGAAACACGAATTTACCATGGACTTCAGGATCCTTGGGAAGAGGTAGAAGATCCAAATTGTAATAAC
TCGAGTGGCGCGAATTTCTTATGATTTATGATTTTTATTATTAAATAAGTTATAAAAAAAATAAGTGTAT
ACAAATTTTAAAGTGACTCTTAGGTTTTAAAACGAAAATTCTTATTCTTGAGTAACTCTTTCCTGTAGGT
CAGGTTGCTTTCTCAGGTATAGCATGAGGTCGCTCTTATTGACCACACCTCTACCGGCATGCCGAGCAAA
TGCCTGCAAATCGCTCCCCATTTCGCTGCCAAACCAGATGTCAACACAGCTACAACGTTGATAGGTCAAG
ATCAATGTAAACAATTACTTTGTTATGTAGAGTTTTTTTAGCTACCTATATTCCACCATAACATCAATCA
TGCGGTTGCTGGTGTATTTACCAATAATGTTTAATGTATATATATATATATATATATGGGGCCGTATACT
TACATATAGTAGATGTCAAGCGTAGGCGCTTCCCCTGCCGGCTGTGAGGGCGCCATAACCAAGGTATCTA
TAGACCGCCAATCAGCAAACTACCTCCGTACATTCATGTTGCACCCACACATTTATACACCCAGACCGCG
ACAAATTACCCATAAGGTTGTTTGTGACGGCGTCGTACAAGAGAACGTGGGAACTTTTTAGGCTCACCAA
AAAAGAAAGAAAAAATACGAGTTGCTGACAGAAGCCTCAAGAAAAAAAAAATTCTTCTTCGACTATGCTG
GAGGCAGAGATGATCGAGCCGGTAGTTAACTATATATAGCTAAATTGGTTCCATCACCTTCTTTTCTGGT
GTCGCTCCTTCTAGTGCTATTTCTGGCTTTTCCTATTTTTTTTTTTCCATTTTTCTTTCTCTCTTTCTAA
TATATAAATTCTCTTGCATTTTCTATTTTTCTCTCTATCTATTCTACTTGTTTATTCCCTTCAAGGTTTT
TTTTTAAGGAGTACTTGTTTTTAGAATATACGGTCAACGAACTATAATTAACTAAACAGATCTATGTCAG
AGTTGAGAGCCTTCAGTGCCCCAGGGAAAGCGTTACTAGCTGGTGGATATTTAGTTTTAGATACAAAATA
TGAAGCATTTGTAGTCGGATTATCGGCAAGAATGCATGCTGTAGCCCATCCTTACGGTTCATTGCAAGGG
TCTGATAAGTTTGAAGTGCGTGTGAAAAGTAAACAATTTAAAGATGGGGAGTGGCTGTACCATATAAGTC
CTAAAAGTGGCTTCATTCCTGTTTCGATAGGCGGATCTAAGAACCCTTTCATTGAAAAAGTTATCGCTAA
CGTATTTAGCTACTTTAAACCTAACATGGACGACTACTGCAATAGAAACTTGTTCGTTATTGATATTTTC
TCTGATGATGCCTACCATTCTCAGGAGGATAGCGTTACCGAACATCGTGGCAACAGAAGATTGAGTTTTC
ATTCGCACAGAATTGAAGAAGTTCCCAAAACAGGGCTGGGCTCCTCGGCAGGTTTAGTCACAGTTTTAAC
TACAGCTTTGGCCTCCTTTTTTGTATCGGACCTGGAAAATAATGTAGACAAATATAGAGAAGTTATTCAT
AATTTAGCACAAGTTGCTCATTGTCAAGCTCAGGGTAAAATTGGAAGCGGGTTTGATGTAGCGGCGGCAG
CATATGGATCTATCAGATATAGAAGATTCCCACCCGCATTAATCTCTAATTTGCCAGATATTGGAAGTGC
TACTTACGGCAGTAAACTGGCGCATTTGGTTGATGAAGAAGACTGGAATATTACGATTAAAAGTAACCAT
TTACCTTCGGGATTAACTTTATGGATGGGCGATATTAAGAATGGTTCAGAAACAGTAAAACTGGTCCAGA
AGGTAAAAAATTGGTATGATTCGCATATGCCAGAAAGCTTGAAAATATATACAGAACTCGATCATGCAAA
TTCTAGATTTATGGATGGACTATCTAAACTAGATCGCTTACACGAGACTCATGACGATTACAGCGATCAG
ATATTTGAGTCTCTTGAGAGGAATGACTGTACCTGTCAAAAGTATCCTGAAATCACAGAAGTTAGAGATG
CAGTTGCCACAATTAGACGTTCCTTTAGAAAAATAACTAAAGAATCTGGTGCCGATATCGAACCTCCCGT
ACAAACTAGCTTATTGGATGATTGCCAGACCTTAAAAGGAGTTCTTACTTGCTTAATACCTGGTGCTGGT
GGTTATGACGCCATTGCAGTGATTACTAAGCAAGATGTTGATCTTAGGGCTCAAACCGCTAATGACAAAA
GATTTTCTAAGGTTCAATGGCTGGATGTAACTCAGGCTGACTGGGGTGTTAGGAAAGAAAAAGATCCGGA
AACTTATCTTGATAAAGGATCCTTGGGAAGAGGTAGAAGATCCAAATTGTAATAACTCGAGTGGCAGTGC
TTTTAACTAAGAATTATTAGTCTTTTCTGCTTATTTTTTCATCATAGTTTAGAACACTTTATATTAACGA
ATAGTTTATGAATCTATTTAGGTTTAAAAATTGATACAGTTTTATAAGTTACTTTTTCAAAGACTCGTGC
TGTCTATTGCATAATGCACTGGAAGGGGAAAAAAAAGGTGCACACGCGTGGCTTTTTCTTGAATTTGCAG
TTTGAAAAATGCTGGATGCACACACTGGCTTAAGATGACAACGGTGAGTAAGGAAAGAGTGAGGAACTAT
CGCATACCTGCATTTAAAGATGCCGATTTGGGCGCGAATCCTTTATTTTGGCTTCACCCTCATACTATTA
TCAGGGCCAGAAAAAGGAAGTGTTTCCCTCCTTCTTGAATTGATGTTACCCTCATAAAGCACGTGGCCTC
TTATCGAGAAAGAAATTACCGTCGCTCGTGATTTGTTTGCAAAAAGAACAAAACTGAAAAAACCCAGACA
CGCTCGACTTCCTGTCATCCTATTGATTGCAGCTTCCAATTTCGTCACACAACAAGGTCCTAGCGACGGC
TCACAGGTTTTGTAACAAGCAATCGAAGGTTCTGGAATGGCGGGAAAGGGTTTAGTACCACATGCTATGA
TGCCCACTGTGATCTCCAGAGCAAAGTTCGTTCGATCGTACTGTTACTCTCTCTCTTTCAAACAGAATTG
TCCGAATCGTGTGACAACAACAGCCTGTTCTCACACACTCTTTTCTTCTAACCAAGGGGGTGGTTTAGTT
TAGTAGAACCTCGTGAAACTTACATTTACATATATATAAACTTGCATAAATTGGTCAATGCAAGAAATAC
ATATTTGGTCTTTTCTAATTCGTAGTTTTTCAAGTTCTTAGATGCTTTCTTTTTCTCTTTTTTACAGATC
ATCAAGGAAGTAATTATCTACTTTTTACAACAAATATAAAACAAGATCTATGACCGTTTACACAGCATCC
GTTACCGCACCCGTCAACATCGCAACCCTTAAGTATTGGGGGAAAAGGGACACGAAGTTGAATCTGCCCA
CCAATTCGTCCATATCAGTGACTTTATCGCAAGATGACCTCAGAACGTTGACCTCTGCGGCTACTGCACC
TGAGTTTGAACGCGACACTTTGTGGTTAAATGGAGAACCACACAGCATCGACAATGAAAGAACTCAAAAT
TGTCTGCGCGACCTACGCCAATTAAGAAAGGAAATGGAATCGAAGGACGCCTCATTGCCCACATTATCTC
AATGGAAACTCCACATTGTCTCCGAAAATAACTTTCCTACAGCAGCTGGTTTAGCTTCCTCCGCTGCTGG
CTTTGCTGCATTGGTTTCTGCAATTGCTAAGTTATACCAATTACCACAGTCAACTTCAGAAATATCTAGA
ATAGCAAGAAAGGGGTCTGGTTCAGCTTGTAGATCGTTGTTTGGCGGATACGTGGCCTGGGAAATGGGAA
AAGCTGAAGATGGTCATGATTCCATGGCAGTACAAATCGCAGACAGCTCTGACTGGCCTCAGATGAAAGC
TTGTGTCCTAGTTGTCAGCGATATTAAAAAGGATGTGAGTTCCACTCAGGGTATGCAATTGACCGTGGCA
ACCTCCGAACTATTTAAAGAAAGAATTGAACATGTCGTACCAAAGAGATTTGAAGTCATGCGTAAAGCCA
TTGTTGAAAAAGATTTCGCCACCTTTGCAAAGGAAACAATGATGGATTCCAACTCTTTCCATGCCACATG
TTTGGACTCTTTCCCTCCAATATTCTACATGAATGACACTTCCAAGCGTATCATCAGTTGGTGCCACACC
ATTAATCAGTTTTACGGAGAAACAATCGTTGCATACACGTTTGATGCAGGTCCAAATGCTGTGTTGTACT
ACTTAGCTGAAAATGAGTCGAAACTCTTTGCATTTATCTATAAATTGTTTGGCTCTGTTCCTGGATGGGA
CAAGAAATTTACTACTGAGCAGCTTGAGGCTTTCAACCATCAATTTGAATCATCTAACTTTACTGCACGT
GAATTGGATCTTGAGTTGCAAAAGGATGTTGCCAGAGTGATTTTAACTCAAGTCGGTTCAGGCCCACAAG
AAACAAACGAATCTTTGATTGACGCAAAGACTGGTCTACCAAAGGAAGGATCCTTGGGAAGAGGTAGAAG
ATCCAAATTGTAATAACTCGAGTGGCATAAAGCAATCTTGATGAGGATAATGATTTTTTTTTGAATATAC
ATAAATACTACCGTTTTTCTGCTAGATTTTGTGATGACGTAAATAAGTACATATTACTTTTTAAGCCAAG
ACAAGATTAAGCATTAACTTTACCCTTTTCTTTCTAAGTTTCAATATTAGTTATCACTGTTTAAAAGTTA
TGGCGAGAACGTCGGCGGTTAAAATATATTACCCTGAACGGCTGAGCAGTTACAGAGATGTTACGAACCA
CTAGTGCACTGCAGTACAATCTAGCTAGAAGTTTTGTAGGTATATGTGATTTAAGATATAGATAATAAAA
GATATATATATGTAAATATTATGAAGGGGATATTAGCGTAATTTAAACTATTGAAATACCGGCTTCAATA
TTTCAGCTAACTTGCCATTTTTCTTCAAAGTTTCCAAATCGCTGTTACCACCAATGTGCTTGCCATTGAT
GTATACGTTAGGTACAGTTTTTTGGCCCGAGATTTCTTCTAAAGCGTCTTGAATCTCTGAGCCATTGCTC
ATTTCATCTAATTCCAACACAAGGGCCTTGGATTTGGGAACGTTCAATTCTTGGAAGAGGGTAGACAAAG
TAGCTTTACAGTAAGGGCAGTATGTCTTTGCTGCAACAAACACTTCCTTTTGGCCAATCAGATCCTTTAC
GTGAGCAACTGTTTCCTGGGATACCATTTTTGGAGTAGATAAAAATCTTTTAGCAATAATTCTTGTGGCA
AACAACGTGATAATGATAATAACAATTACCGAGCGGCCGCGTGTTACAACCAATTAACCAATTCTGATTA
GAAAAACTCATCGAGCATCAAATGAAACTGCAATTTATTCATATCAGGATTATCAATACCATATTTTTGA
AAAAGCCGTTTCTGTAATGAAGGAGAAAACTCACCGAGGCAGTTCCATAGGATGGCAAGATCCTGGTATC
GGTCTGCGATTCCGACTCGTCCAACATCAATACAACCTATTAATTTCCCCTCGTCAAAAATAAGGTTATC
AAGTGAGAAATCACCATGAGTGACGACTGAATCCGGTGAGAATGGCAAAAGCTTATGCATTTCTTTCCAG
ACTTGTTCAACAGGCCAGCCATTACGCTCGTCATCAAAATCACTCGCATCAACCAAACCGTTATTCATTC
GTGATTGCGCCTGAGCGAGGCGAAATACGCGATCGCTGTTAAAAGGACAATTACAAACAGGAATCGAATG
CAACCGGCGCAGGAACACTGCCAGCGCATCAACAATATTTTCACCTGAATCAGGATATTCTTCTAATACC
TGGAATGCTGTTTTCCCGGGGATCGCAGTGGTGAGTAACCATGCATCATCAGGAGTACGGATAAAATGCT
TGATGGTCGGAAGAGGCATAAATTCCGTCAGCCAGTTTAGTCTGACCATCTCATCTGTAACATCATTGGC
AACGCTACCTTTGCCATGTTTCAGAAACAACTCTGGCGCATCGGGCTTCCCATACAATCGATAGATTGTC
GCACCTGATTGCCCGACATTATCGCGAGCCCATTTATACCCATATAAATCAGCATCCATGTTGGAATTTA
ATCGCGGCCTGGAGCAAGACGTTTCCCGTTGAATATGGCTCATAACACCCCTTGTATTACTGTTTATGTA
AGCAGACAGTTTTATTGTTCATGATGATATATTTTTATCTTGTGCAATGTAACATCAGAGATTTTGAGAC
ACAACGTGGCTTTGTTGAATAAATCGAACTTTTGCTGAGTTGAAGGATCAGTCATGACCAAAATCCCTTA
ACGTGAGTTTTCGTTCCACTGAGCGTCAGACCCCGTAGAAAAGATCAAAGGATCTTCTTGAGATCCTTTT
TTTCTGCGCGTAATCTGCTGCTTGCAAACAAAAAAACCACCGCTACCAGCGGTGGTTTGTTTGCCGGATC
AAGAGCTACCAACTCTTTTTCCGAAGGTAACTGGCTTCAGCAGAGCGCAGATACCAAATACTGTTCTTCT
AGTGTAGCCGTAGTTAGGCCACCACTTCAAGAACTCTGTAGCACCGCCTACATACCTCGCTCTGCTAATC
CTGTTACCAGTGGCTGCTGCCAGTGGCGATAAGTCGTGTCTTACCGGGTTGGACTCAAGACGATAGTTAC
CGGATAAGGCGCAGCGGTCGGGCTGAACGGGGGGTTCGTGCACACAGCCCAGCTTGGAGCGAACGACCTA
CACCGAACTGAGATACCTACAGCGTGAGCTATGAGAAAGCGCCACGCTTCCCGAAGGGAGAAAGGCGGAC
AGGTATCCGGTAAGCGGCAGGGTCGGAACAGGAGAGCGCACGAGGGAGCTTCCAGGGGGAAACGCCTGGT
ATCTTTATAGTCCTGTCGGGTTTCGCCACCTCTGACTTGAGCGTCGATTTTTGTGATGCTCGTCAGGGGG
GCGGAGCCTATGGAAAAACGCCAGCAACGCGGCCTTTTTACGGTTCCTGGCCTTTTGCTGGCCTTTTGCT
CACATGTTCTTTCCTGCGTTATCCCCTGATTCTGTGGATAACCGTGCGGCCGCCAATGTTTGTTTCTTCT
TATCTTCAGCTGCTGAGGATGTATTTTTTGGATTATCATTGAGGTTTTGCGATGACATTTTTGAATTCAC
TTTATGATTGATTTTCTTTATCTTGGTTATATTTTTGGGCTCTCTCGTTTATTTAACGCCACCCTAAATT
GTGTCTTAACAATACGCTTCCTCTCAGTATTTTTTTTTAAATAAAAAAATATGATAGAACTGCTGAACAC
TACTTTTTAAAACCTTTTAATAAATAGACAAGTGTCAACCAAGGATGTGCCAATTTTCCTTTGTGATTCA
GCTGCGCTTGTATGTGCTTCCAGCTTTACTTTTACTAATTTTTTCATAAGCACAAAATAGTAAGATCTTT
TTTCTCTTGGCGGTGAAAAATTTTGATTCGATGGATCAATAACATACTGCAAAAAACGGTTTGAGGACAT
ATGAATACTGCATTTACTAGTAATTTGCCTAGTATATAGTTTGACTACACAGATTATAAGCTATTGTCCC
TGAATTCGCATCTAGACTGA
Features (pLannotate 1.2.2; 9 found; start..end, strand, type, name):
    103..432     -  CDS            YL111_YEAST: Protein predicted: Swiss-Prot protein existence level 4. From Saccharomyces cerevisiae (strain ATCC 204508 / S288c) (Baker's yeast).
    732..2060    +  CDS            ERG12: KIME_YEAST - Also known as RAR1. Experimental evidence at protein level: Swiss-Prot protein existence level 1. RAR (regulation of autonomous replication) is a protein whose activity increases the mitotic stability of plasmids. From Saccharomyces cerevisiae (strain ATCC 204508 / S288c) (Baker's yeast).
   2110..2297    +  terminator     ADH1 terminator: S. cerevisiae ADH1; transcription terminator for the S. cerevisiae alcohol dehydrogenase 1 (ADH1) gene
   3074..4426    +  CDS            ERG8: ERG8_YEAST - Experimental evidence at protein level: Swiss-Prot protein existence level 1. From Saccharomyces cerevisiae (strain ATCC 204508 / S288c) (Baker's yeast).
   5440..6627    +  CDS            MVD1: MVD1_YEAST - Also known as ERG19, MPD. Experimental evidence at protein level: Swiss-Prot protein existence level 1. From Saccharomyces cerevisiae (strain ATCC 204508 / S288c) (Baker's yeast).
   7051..7446    -  CDS            GRX2 (fragment): GLRX2_YEAST - Also known as TTR, TTR1. Experimental evidence at protein level: Swiss-Prot protein existence level 1. Component of the glutathione system which performs several activities such as glutathione-dependent oxidoreductase, glutathione peroxidase and glutathione S-transferase (GST) activity (PubMed:11875065, PubMed:12684511). The disulfide bond functions as an electron carrier in the glutathione-dependent synthesis of deoxyribonucleotides by the enzyme ribonucleotide reductase. In addition, it is also involved in reducing cytosolic protein- and non- protein-disulfides in a coupled sys
   7488..8303    -  CDS            KanR: aminoglycoside phosphotransferase; aph(3')-Ia; confers resistance to kanamycin in bacteria or G418 (Geneticin®) in eukaryotes
   8528..9116    +  rep_origin     ori: high-copy-number ColE1/pMB1/pBR322/pUC origin of replication
   9197..9298    -  CDS            SLF1 (fragment): SLF1_YEAST - Experimental evidence at protein level: Swiss-Prot protein existence level 1. Regulates the copper-dependent mineralization of copper sulfide complexes on the cell surface in cells cultured in medium containing copper salts. From Saccharomyces cerevisiae (strain ATCC 204508 / S288c) (Baker's yeast).
