[The description below was written by a language model from this plasmid's Addgene catalogue record and pLannotate feature annotations shown in this document.]
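Description:
pKS1461 is a yeast expression and integration plasmid built by Golden Gate assembly on an in-house backbone (PSG749). It delivers three mevalonate-pathway enzymes into the Saccharomyces cerevisiae genome. In E. coli it is maintained as a high-copy plasmid through a ColE1/pUC-type origin and selected with kanamycin via the aph(3')-Ia KanR gene. The record shows no yeast origin of replication or yeast selectable marker. Instead, the cassette is designed for markerless, Cas9-assisted integration at the YDR514C locus. The annotated fragments of the yeast genes GRX2 and SLF1 lie on either side of the payload and bacterial backbone. They plausibly belong to the chromosomal homology arms that direct this integration, although the record does not label them as such.

The payload consists of three S. cerevisiae coding sequences in the same orientation: ERG12 (mevalonate kinase), ERG8 (phosphomevalonate kinase) and MVD1 (mevalonate diphosphate decarboxylase). Together these enzymes convert mevalonate to isopentenyl pyrophosphate (IPP). ERG12 is recorded as carrying a C-terminal ePTS1 tag, an enhanced peroxisomal targeting signal type 1 that directs import into the peroxisome lumen. The stated purpose indicates that all three enzymes are peroxisomally targeted. An ADH1 terminator follows ERG12. The promoters driving each gene and the terminators for ERG8 and MVD1 are not annotated. A short predicted yeast ORF (YL111) upstream of ERG12 may reflect sequence within a native promoter region, but this is not stated. The construct is used to compartmentalise the lower mevalonate pathway in yeast peroxisomes for metabolic engineering.
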