Addgene plasmid #218587: pKS1461
Purpose: Express peroxisomal Erg12p, Erg8p, and Mvd1p to convert mevalonate to IPP
Depositing lab: John Dueber. Depositing organization: University of California, Berkeley. Publication: ML-enhanced peroxisome capacity enables compartmentalization of multienzyme pathway. Baker JJ, Shi J, Wang S, Mujica EM, Bianco S, Capponi S, Dueber JE. Nat Chem Biol. 2024 Oct 14. doi: 10.1038/s41589-024-01759-2. PubMed 39402374.
Backbone
  Vector backbone: PSG749
  Backbone manufacturer: Internal
  Vector type: Yeast Expression
  Selectable markers: Markerless integration into Saccharomyces cerevisiae YDR514C locus using Cas9
Growth in bacteria
  Bacterial resistance: Kanamycin, 50 μg/mL
  Growth temperature: 37°C
  Growth strain: DH5alpha
  Copy number: High Copy
Gene/Insert
  Gene/Insert name: Erg12
  Species: S. cerevisiae (budding yeast)
  Tag / fusion protein: ePTS1 (C terminal on insert)
  Cloning method: Golden Gate
Terms and licenses: Academic/Nonprofit Terms; Industry Terms: Not Available to Industry
Depositor comments: Also expresses Erg8p and Mvd1p from Saccharomyces cerevisiae. Integrated into the YDR514C locus
How to cite: pKS1461 was a gift from John Dueber (Addgene plasmid # 218587 ; http://n2t.net/addgene:218587 ; RRID:Addgene_218587)
